>Addgene plasmid #142195 | TFORF0797 | addgene full sequence | sequence record 397672 | Addgene NGS Result
TTAATGTAGTCTTATGCAATACTCTTGTAGTCTTGCAACATGGTAACGATGAGTTAGCAACATGCCTTAC
AAGGAGAGAAAAAGCACCGTGCATGCCGATTGGTGGAAGTAAGGTGGTACGATCGTGCCTTATTAGGAAG
GCAACAGACGGGTCTGACATGGATTGGACGAACCACTGAATTGCCGCATTGCAGAGATATTGTATTTAAG
TGCCTAGCTCGATACATAAACGGGTCTCTCTGGTTAGACCAGATCTGAGCCTGGGAGCTCTCTGGCTAAC
TAGGGAACCCACTGCTTAAGCCTCAATAAAGCTTGCCTTGAGTGCTTCAAGTAGTGTGTGCCCGTCTGTT
GTGTGACTCTGGTAACTAGAGATCCCTCAGACCCTTTTAGTCAGTGTGGAAAATCTCTAGCAGTGGCGCC
CGAACAGGGACTTGAAAGCGAAAGGGAAACCAGAGGAGCTCTCTCGACGCAGGACTCGGCTTGCTGAAGC
GCGCACGGCAAGAGGCGAGGGGCGGCGACTGGTGAGTACGCCAAAAATTTTGACTAGCGGAGGCTAGAAG
GAGAGAGATGGGTGCGAGAGCGTCAGTATTAAGCGGGGGAGAATTAGATCGCGATGGGAAAAAATTCGGT
TAAGGCCAGGGGGAAAGAAAAAATATAAATTAAAACATATAGTATGGGCAAGCAGGGAGCTAGAACGATT
CGCAGTTAATCCTGGCCTGTTAGAAACATCAGAAGGCTGTAGACAAATACTGGGACAGCTACAACCATCC
CTTCAGACAGGATCAGAAGAACTTAGATCATTATATAATACAGTAGCAACCCTCTATTGTGTGCATCAAA
GGATAGAGATAAAAGACACCAAGGAAGCTTTAGACAAGATAGAGGAAGAGCAAAACAAAAGTAAGACCAC
CGCACAGCAAGCGGCCGCTGATCTTCAGACCTGGAGGAGGAGATATGAGGGACAATTGGAGAAGTGAATT
ATATAAATATAAAGTAGTAAAAATTGAACCATTAGGAGTAGCACCCACCAAGGCAAAGAGAAGAGTGGTG
CAGAGAGAAAAAAGAGCAGTGGGAATAGGAGCTTTGTTCCTTGGGTTCTTGGGAGCAGCAGGAAGCACTA
TGGGCGCAGCGTCAATGACGCTGACGGTACAGGCCAGACAATTATTGTCTGGTATAGTGCAGCAGCAGAA
CAATTTGCTGAGGGCTATTGAGGCGCAACAGCATCTGTTGCAACTCACAGTCTGGGGCATCAAGCAGCTC
CAGGCAAGAATCCTGGCTGTGGAAAGATACCTAAAGGATCAACAGCTCCTGGGGATTTGGGGTTGCTCTG
GAAAACTCATTTGCACCACTGCTGTGCCTTGGAATGCTAGTTGGAGTAATAAATCTCTGGAACAGATTTG
GAATCACACGACCTGGATGGAGTGGGACAGAGAAATTAACAATTACACAAGCTTAATACACTCCTTAATT
GAAGAATCGCAAAACCAGCAAGAAAAGAATGAACAAGAATTATTGGAATTAGATAAATGGGCAAGTTTGT
GGAATTGGTTTAACATAACAAATTGGCTGTGGTATATAAAATTATTCATAATGATAGTAGGAGGCTTGGT
AGGTTTAAGAATAGTTTTTGCTGTACTTTCTATAGTGAATAGAGTTAGGCAGGGATATTCACCATTATCG
TTTCAGACCCACCTCCCAACCCCGAGGGGACCCATGCATTGCATCTCAATTAGTCAGCAACCAGGTGTGG
AAAGTCCCCAGGCTCCCCAGCAGGCAGAAGTATGCAAAGCATGCGTCTCAATTAGTCAGCAACCATAGTC
CCGCCCCTAACTCCGCCCATCCCGCCCCTAACTCCGCCCAGTTCCGCCCATTCTCCGCCCCATGGCTGAC
TAATTTTTTTTATTTATGCAGAGGCCGAGGCCGCCTCGGCCTCTGAGCTATTCCAGAAGTAGTGAGGAGG
CTTTTTTGGAGGCCTAGGCTTTTGCAAAAAGCTTTCTAGAGGTACCACCGGAGCTTACCATGACCGAGTA
CAAGCCCACGGTGCGCCTCGCCACCCGCGACGACGTCCCCAGGGCCGTACGCACCCTCGCCGCCGCGTTC
GCCGACTACCCCGCCACGCGCCACACCGTCGATCCGGACCGCCACATCGAGCGGGTCACCGAGCTGCAAG
AACTCTTCCTCACGCGCGTCGGGCTCGACATCGGCAAGGTGTGGGTCGCGGACGACGGCGCCGCCGTGGC
GGTCTGGACCACGCCGGAGAGCGTCGAAGCGGGGGCGGTGTTCGCCGAGATCGGCCCGCGCATGGCCGAG
TTGAGCGGTTCCCGGCTGGCCGCGCAGCAACAGATGGAAGGCCTCCTGGCGCCGCACCGGCCCAAGGAGC
CCGCGTGGTTCCTGGCCACCGTCGGCGTCTCGCCCGACCACCAGGGCAAGGGTCTGGGCAGCGCCGTCGT
GCTCCCCGGAGTGGAGGCGGCCGAGCGCGCCGGGGTGCCCGCCTTCCTGGAGACCTCCGCGCCCCGCAAC
CTCCCCTTCTACGAGCGGCTCGGCTTCACCGTCACCGCCGACGTCGAGGTGCCCGAAGGACCGCGCACCT
GGTGCATGACCCGCAAGCCCGGTGCCAGTTAACGAATTCTAGATCTTGAGACAAATGGCAGTATTCATCC
ACAATTTTAAAAGAAAAGGGGGGATTGGGGGGTACAGTGCAGGGGAAAGAATAGTAGACATAATAGCAAC
AGACATACAAACTAAAGAATTACAAAAACAAATTACAAAAATTCAAAATTTTCGGGTTTATTACAGGGAC
AGCAGAGATCCACTTTGGCGCCGGCTCGAGGCCTGCAGGTGCAAAGATGGATAAAGTTTTAAACAGAGAG
GAATCTTTGCAGCTAATGGACCTTCTAGGTCTTGAAAGGAGTGGGAATTGGCTCCGGTGCCCGTCAGTGG
GCAGAGCGCACATCGCCCACAGTCCCCGAGAAGTTGGGGGGAGGGGTCGGCAATTGAACCGGTGCCTAGA
GAAGGTGGCGCGGGGTAAACTGGGAAAGTGATGTCGTGTACTGGCTCCGCCTTTTTCCCGAGGGTGGGGG
AGAACCGTATATAAGTGCAGTAGTCGCCGTGAACGTTCTTTTTCGCAACGGGTTTGCCGCCAGAACACAG
GTAAGTGCCGTGTGTGGTTCCCGCGGGCCTGGCCTCTTTACGGGTTATGGCCCTTGCGTGCCTTGAATTA
CTTCCACCTGGCTGCAGTACGTGATTCTTGATCCCGAGCTTCGGGTTGGAAGTGGGTGGGAGAGTTCGAG
GCCTTGCGCTTAAGGAGCCCCTTCGCCTCGTGCTTGAGTTGAGGCCTGGCCTGGGCGCTGGGGCCGCCGC
GTGCGAATCTGGTGGCACCTTCGCGCCTGTCTCGCTGCTTTCGATAAGTCTCTAGCCATTTAAAATTTTT
GATGACCTGCTGCGACGCTTTTTTTCTGGCAAGATAGTCTTGTAAATGCGGGCCAAGATCTGCACACTGG
TATTTCGGTTTTTGGGGCCGCGGGCGGCGACGGGGCCCGTGCGTCCCAGCGCACATGTTCGGCGAGGCGG
GGCCTGCGAGCGCGGCCACCGAGAATCGGACGGGGGTAGTCTCAAGCTGGCCGGCCTGCTCTGGTGCCTG
GCCTCGCGCCGCCGTGTATCGCCCCGCCCTGGGCGGCAAGGCTGGCCCGGTCGGCACCAGTTGCGTGAGC
GGAAAGATGGCCGCTTCCCGGCCCTGCTGCAGGGAGCTCAAAATGGAGGACGCGGCGCTCGGGAGAGCGG
GCGGGTGAGTCACCCACACAAAGGAAAAGGGCCTTTCCGTCCTCAGCCGTCGCTTCATGTGACTCCACGG
AGTACCGGGCGCCGTCCAGGCACCTCGATTAGTTCTCGAGCTTTTGGAGTACGTCGTCTTTAGGTTGGGG
GGAGGGGTTTTATGCGATGGAGTTTCCCCACACTGAGTGGGTGGAGACTGAAGTTAGGCCAGCTTGGCAC
TTGATGTAATTCTCCTTGGAATTTGCCCTTTTTGAGTTTGGATCTTGGTTCATTCTCAAGCCTCAGACAG
TGGTTCAAAGTTTTTTTCTTCCATTTCAGGTGTCGTGAGGCTAGCACCGCCACCATGGAAGATTCCCACA
AGAGTACCACGTCAGAGACAGCACCTCAACCTGGTTCAGCAGTTCAGGGAGCTCACATTTCTCATATTGC
TCAACAGGTATCATCTTTATCAGAAAGTGAGGAGTCCCAGGACTCATCCGACAGCATAGGCTCCTCACAG
AAAGCCCACGGGATCCTAGCACGGCGCCCATCTTACAGAAAAATTTTGAAAGACTTATCTTCTGAAGATA
CACGGGGCAGAAAAGGAGACGGAGAAAATTCTGGAGTTTCTGCTGCTGTCACTTCTATGTCTGTTCCAAC
TCCCATCTATCAGACTAGCAGCGGACAGTACATTGCCATTGCCCCAAATGGAGCCTTACAGTTGGCAAGT
CCAGGCACAGATGGAGTACAGGGACTTCAGACATTAACCATGACAAATTCAGGCAGTACTCAGCAAGGTA
CAACTATTCTTCAGTATGCACAGACCTCTGATGGACAGCAGATACTTGTGCCCAGCAATCAGGTGGTCGT
ACAAACTGCATCAGGAGATATGCAAACATATCAGATCCGAACTACACCTTCAGCTACTTCTCTGCCACAA
ACTGTGGTGATGACATCTCCTGTGACTCTCACCTCTCAGACAACTAAGACAGATGACCCCCAATTGAAAA
GAGAAATAAGGTTAATGAAAAACAGAGAAGCTGCTCGAGAATGTCGCAGAAAGAAGAAAGAATATGTGAA
ATGCCTGGAAAACCGAGTTGCAGTCCTGGAAAATCAAAATAAAACTCTAATAGAAGAGTTAAAAACTTTG
AAGGATCTTTATTCCAATAAAAGTGTTTAGTAATGAACTAGTCCGTAACTTGAAAGTATTTCGATTTCTT
GGCTTTATATATCTTGTGGAAAGGACGAACGTCCGATTGAGCCATCAGGGTTACGCGTTAAGTCGACAAT
CAACCTCTGGATTACAAAATTTGTGAAAGATTGACTGGTATTCTTAACTATGTTGCTCCTTTTACGCTAT
GTGGATACGCTGCTTTAATGCCTTTGTATCATGCTATTGCTTCCCGTATGGCTTTCATTTTCTCCTCCTT
GTATAAATCCTGGTTGCTGTCTCTTTATGAGGAGTTGTGGCCCGTTGTCAGGCAACGTGGCGTGGTGTGC
ACTGTGTTTGCTGACGCAACCCCCACTGGTTGGGGCATTGCCACCACCTGTCAGCTCCTTTCCGGGACTT
TCGCTTTCCCCCTCCCTATTGCCACGGCGGAACTCATCGCCGCCTGCCTTGCCCGCTGCTGGACAGGGGC
TCGGCTGTTGGGCACTGACAATTCCGTGGTGTTGTCGGGGAAATCATCGTCCTTTCCTTGGCTGCTCGCC
TGTGTTGCCACCTGGATTCTGCGCGGGACGTCCTTCTGCTACGTCCCTTCGGCCCTCAATCCAGCGGACC
TTCCTTCCCGCGGCCTGCTGCCGGCTCTGCGGCCTCTTCCGCGTCTTCGCCTTCGCCCTCAGACGAGTCG
GATCTCCCTTTGGGCCGCCTCCCCGCGTCGACTTTAAGACCAATGACTTACAAGGCAGCTGTAGATCTTA
GCCACTTTTTAAAAGAAAAGGGGGGACTGGAAGGGCTAATTCACTCCCAACGAAGACAAGATCTGCTTTT
TGCTTGTACTGGGTCTCTCTGGTTAGACCAGATCTGAGCCTGGGAGCTCTCTGGCTAACTAGGGAACCCA
CTGCTTAAGCCTCAATAAAGCTTGCCTTGAGTGCTTCAAGTAGTGTGTGCCCGTCTGTTGTGTGACTCTG
GTAACTAGAGATCCCTCAGACCCTTTTAGTCAGTGTGGAAAATCTCTAGCAGTACGTATAGTAGTTCATG
TCATCTTATTATTCAGTATTTATAACTTGCAAAGAAATGAATATCAGAGAGTGAGAGGAACTTGTTTATT
GCAGCTTATAATGGTTACAAATAAAGCAATAGCATCACAAATTTCACAAATAAAGCATTTTTTTCACTGC
ATTCTAGTTGTGGTTTGTCCAAACTCATCAATGTATCTTATCATGTCTGGCTCTAGCTATCCCGCCCCTA
ACTCCGCCCATCCCGCCCCTAACTCCGCCCAGTTCCGCCCATTCTCCGCCCCATGGCTGACTAATTTTTT
TTATTTATGCAGAGGCCGAGGCCGCCTCGGCCTCTGAGCTATTCCAGAAGTAGTGAGGAGGCTTTTTTGG
AGGCCTAGGGACGTACCCAATTCGCCCTATAGTGAGTCGTATTACGCGCGCTCACTGGCCGTCGTTTTAC
AACGTCGTGACTGGGAAAACCCTGGCGTTACCCAACTTAATCGCCTTGCAGCACATCCCCCTTTCGCCAG
CTGGCGTAATAGCGAAGAGGCCCGCACCGATCGCCCTTCCCAACAGTTGCGCAGCCTGAATGGCGAATGG
G
[124 nt withheld, positions 6512-6635]
C
[91 nt withheld, positions 6637-6727]
A
[49 nt withheld, positions 6729-6777]
CCTTTGACGTTGGAGTCCACGTTCTTT
[37 nt withheld, positions 6805-6841]
ACCCTATCTCGGTCTATTCTTTTGATTTATAAGGGATTTTGCCGATTTCGGCCTATTGGTTAAAAAATGA
GCTGATTTAACAAAAATTTAACGCGAATTTTAACAAAATATTAACGCTTACAATTTAGGTGGCACTTTTC
GGGGAAATGTGCGCGGAACCCCTATTTGTTTATTTTTCTAAATACATTCAAATATGTATCCGCTCATGAG
ACAATAACCCTGATAAATGCTTCAATAATATTGAAAAAGGAAGAGTATGAGTATTCAACATTTCCGTGTC
GCCCTTATTCCCTTTTTTGCGGCATTTTGCCTTCCTGTTTTTGCTCACCCAGAAACGCTGGTGAAAGTAA
AAGATGCTGAAGATCAGTTGGGTGCACGAGTGGGTTACATCGAACTGGATCTCAACAGCGGTAAGATCCT
TGAGAGTTTTCGCCCCGAAGAACGTTTTCCAATGATGAGCACTTTTAAAGTTCTGCTATGTGGCGCGGTA
TTATCCCGTATTGACGCCGGGCAAGAGCAACTCGGTCGCCGCATACACTATTCTCAGAATGACTTGGTTG
AGTACTCACCAGTCACAGAAAAGCATCTTACGGATGGCATGACAGTAAGAGAATTATGCAGTGCTGCCAT
AACCATGAGTGATAACACTGCGGCCAACTTACTTCTGACAACGATCGGAGGACCGAAGGAGCTAACCGCT
TTTTTGCACAACATGGGGGATCATGTAACTCGCCTTGATCGTTGGGAACCGGAGCTGAATGAAGCCATAC
CAAACGACGAGCGTGACACCACGATGCCTGTAGCAATGGCAACAACGTTGCGCAAACTATTAACTGGCGA
ACTACTTACTCTAGCTTCCCGGCAACAATTAATAGACTGGATGGAGGCGGATAAAGTTGCAGGACCACTT
CTGCGCTCGGCCCTTCCGGCTGGCTGGTTTATTGCTGATAAATCTGGAGCCGGTGAGCGTGGGTCTCGCG
GTATCATTGCAGCACTGGGGCCAGATGGTAAGCCCTCCCGTATCGTAGTTATCTACACGACGGGGAGTCA
GGCAACTATGGATGAACGAAATAGACAGATCGCTGAGATAGGTGCCTCACTGATTAAGCATTGGTAACTG
TCAGACCAAGTTTACTCATATATACTTTAGATTGATTTAAAACTTCATTTTTAATTTAAAAGGATCTAGG
TGAAGATCCTTTTTGATAATCTCATGACCAAAATCCCTTAACGTGAGTTTTCGTTCCACTGAGCGTCAGA
CCCCGTAGAAAAGATCAAAGGATCTTCTTGAGATCCTTTTTTTCTGCGCGTAATCTGCTGCTTGCAAACA
AAAAAACCACCGCTACCAGCGGTGGTTTGTTTGCCGGATCAAGAGCTACCAACTCTTTTTCCGAAGGTAA
CTGGCTTCAGCAGAGCGCAGATACCAAATACTGTTCTTCTAGTGTAGCCGTAGTTAGGCCACCACTTCAA
GAACTCTGTAGCACCGCCTACATACCTCGCTCTGCTAATCCTGTTACCAGTGGCTGCTGCCAGTGGCGAT
AAGTCGTGTCTTACCGGGTTGGACTCAAGACGATAGTTACCGGATAAGGCGCAGCGGTCGGGCTGAACGG
GGGGTTCGTGCACACAGCCCAGCTTGGAGCGAACGACCTACACCGAACTGAGATACCTACAGCGTGAGCT
ATGAGAAAGCGCCACGCTTCCCGAAGGGAGAAAGGCGGACAGGTATCCGGTAAGCGGCAGGGTCGGAACA
GGAGAGCGCACGAGGGAGCTTCCAGGGGGAAACGCCTGGTATCTTTATAGTCCTGTCGGGTTTCGCCACC
TCTGACTTGAGCGTCGATTTTTGTGATGCTCGTCAGGGGGGCGGAGCCTATGGAAAAACGCCAGCAACGC
GGCCTTTTTACGGTTCCTGGCCTTTTGCTGGCCTTTTGCTCACATGTTCTTTCCTGCGTTATCCCCTGAT
TCTGTGGATAACCGTATTACCGCCTTTGAGTGAGCTGATACCGCTCGCCGCAGCCGAACGACCGAGCGCA
GCGAGTCAGTGAGCGAGGAAGCGGAAGAGCGCCCAATACGCAAACCGCCTCTCCCCGCGCGTTGGCCGAT
TCATTAATGCAGCTGGCACGACAGGTTTCCCGACTGGAAAGCGGGCAGTGAGCGCAACGCAATTAATGTG
AGTTAGCTCACTCATTAGGCACCCCAGGCTTTACACTTTATGCTTCCGGCTCGTATGTTGTGTGGAATTG
TGAGCGGATAACAATTTCACACAGGAAACAGCTATGACCATGATTACGCCAAGCGCGCAATTAACCCTCA
CTAAAGGGAACAAAAGCTGGAGCTGCAAGC
Features (pLannotate 1.2.2; 31 found; start..end, strand, type, name):
      5..231     +  promoter       RSV promoter: Rous sarcoma virus enhancer/promoter
    232..412     +  LTR            5' LTR (truncated): truncated 5' long terminal repeat (LTR) from HIV-1
    459..584     +  misc_feature   HIV-1 Ψ: packaging signal of human immunodeficiency virus type 1
    568..931     +  CDS            HIV-1 gag (fragment): gag protein from human immunodeficiency virus 1; gag
   1077..1310    +  misc_feature   RRE: The Rev response element (RRE) of HIV-1 allows for Rev-dependent mRNA export from the nucleus to the cytoplasm.
   1687..1713    +  CDS            Rev (fragment): human immunodeficiency virus 1 (HIV-1) Rev protein; rev; enhances nuclear export of unspliced and incompletely spliced viral mRNAs
   1720..1743    +  promoter       SV40 promoter (fragment): SV40 early promoter
   1744..1815    +  promoter       SV40 promoter (fragment): SV40 enhancer and early promoter
   1839..1974    +  rep_origin     SV40 ori: SV40 origin of replication
   2020..2616    +  CDS            PuroR (fragment): puromycin N-acetyltransferase; pac from Streptomyces; confers resistance to puromycin
   2665..2782    +  misc_feature   cPPT/CTS: central polypurine tract and central termination sequence of HIV-1
   2847..2913    +  CDS            small t antigen (fragment): SV40 (simian virus 40) small t antigen
   2920..4098    +  promoter       EF-1α promoter: strong constitutive promoter for human elongation factor EF-1α
   4115..4927    +  CDS            ATF1: ATF1_HUMAN - Experimental evidence at protein level: Swiss-Prot protein existence level 1. This protein binds the cAMP response element (CRE) (consensus: 5'-GTGACGT[AC][AG]-3'), a sequence present in many viral and cellular promoters. Binds to the Tax-responsive element (TRE) of HTLV-I. Mediates PKA-induced stimulation of CRE-reporter genes. Represses the expression of FTH1 and other antioxidant detoxification genes. Triggers cell proliferation and transformation. From Homo sapiens (Human).
   4943..4996    +  promoter       U6 promoter (fragment): RNA polymerase III promoter for human U6 snRNA
   5038..5626    +  misc_feature   WPRE: woodchuck hepatitis virus posttranscriptional regulatory element
   5677..5696    +  misc_feature   cPPT/CTS (fragment): central polypurine tract and central termination sequence of HIV-1
   5698..5931    +  LTR            3' LTR (ΔU3): self-inactivating 3' long terminal repeat (LTR) from HIV-1
   6009..6130    +  polyA_signal   SV40 poly(A) signal: SV40 polyadenylation signal
   6170..6305    +  rep_origin     SV40 ori: SV40 origin of replication
   6326..6344    -  promoter       T7 promoter: promoter for bacteriophage T7 RNA polymerase
   6352..6507    +  CDS            lacZα (fragment): LacZα fragment of β-galactosidase; lacZ fragment
   6512..6940    +  rep_origin     f1 ori (sequence partly withheld): f1 bacteriophage origin of replication; arrow indicates direction of (+) strand synthesis
   6993..7097    +  promoter       AmpR promoter: bla
   7098..7958    +  CDS            AmpR: β-lactamase; bla; confers resistance to ampicillin, carbenicillin, and related antibiotics
   8129..8717    +  rep_origin     ori: high-copy-number ColE1/pMB1/pBR322/pUC origin of replication
   8900..8992    +  CDS            lacI (fragment): lac repressor; lacI; The lac repressor binds to the lac operator to inhibit transcription in E. coli. This inhibition can be relieved by adding lactose or isopropyl-β-D-thiogalactopyranoside (IPTG).
   9005..9026    +  protein_bind   CAP binding site: CAP binding activates transcription in the presence of cAMP. E. coli catabolite activator protein
   9041..9071    +  promoter       lac promoter: promoter for the E. coli lac operon
   9079..9095    +  protein_bind   lac operator: The lac repressor binds to the lac operator to inhibit transcription in E. coli. This inhibition can be relieved by adding lactose or isopropyl-β-D-thiogalactopyranoside (IPTG). lac repressor encoded by lacI
   9140..9158    +  promoter       T3 promoter: promoter for bacteriophage T3 RNA polymerase
