[The description below was written by a language model from this plasmid's Addgene catalogue record and pLannotate feature annotations shown in this document.]
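Description:
TFORF0797 is a lentiviral mammalian expression plasmid built on the pLX_TRC317 backbone and carrying the human transcription factor ATF1 as its open reading frame. It belongs to a barcoded transcription factor ORF collection in which each clone carries a unique 24-bp barcode, so that the overexpressed factor can be identified by sequencing in pooled screens such as directed differentiation experiments. In bacteria it is maintained through a high-copy ColE1/pUC-type origin with ampicillin resistance (AmpR). An f1 origin and remnants of a lac/lacZα cloning region flanked by T7 and T3 promoters are also present in the backbone. The depositor notes that the plasmid may recombine, which is a common concern for LTR-containing vectors.

The viral portion follows a self-inactivating, third-generation-style layout. An RSV promoter drives a truncated HIV-1 5' LTR, followed by the Ψ packaging signal with a gag fragment, the Rev response element for Rev-dependent export of the genomic RNA, a cPPT/CTS element, and a ΔU3 3' LTR with a downstream SV40 poly(A) signal. Within the proviral region there are two expression units. An SV40 early promoter/origin segment precedes the puromycin N-acetyltransferase gene, which allows selection of transduced cells. Downstream, the strong constitutive EF-1α promoter drives the ATF1 coding sequence, a CRE-binding factor that mediates PKA-stimulated transcription. A WPRE after the ORF enhances transcript expression. The barcode is not annotated in the feature table. It presumably falls within the recorded 917-bp insert, which is longer than the annotated ATF1 CDS, but the record does not state its exact position. The short U6 promoter fragment annotated between the ORF and the WPRE is only a partial match and is unlikely to be a functional promoter.
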