Addgene plasmid #142195: TFORF0797
Purpose: Lentiviral vector for overexpressing transcription factor ORFs with unique 24-bp barcodes. Barcodes facilitate identification of transcription factors in pooled screens.
Depositing lab: Feng Zhang. Depositing organization: Broad Institute. Publication: A transcription factor atlas of directed differentiation. Joung J, Ma S, Tay T, Geiger-Schuller KR, Kirchgatterer PC, Verdine VK, Guo B, Arias-Garcia MA, Allen WE, Singh A, Kuksenko O, Abudayyeh OO, Gootenberg JS, Fu Z, Macrae RK, Buenrostro JD, Regev A, Zhang F. Cell. 2023 Jan 5;186(1):209-229.e26. doi: 10.1016/j.cell.2022.11.026. PubMed 36608654.
Backbone
  Vector backbone: pLX_TRC317
  Backbone manufacturer: Broad Institute Genetic Perturbation Platform
  Backbone size w/o insert (bp): 8264
  Vector type: Mammalian Expression, Lentiviral
  Selectable markers: Puromycin
Growth in bacteria
  Bacterial resistance: Ampicillin, 100 μg/mL
  Growth temperature: 37°C
  Growth strain: NEB Stable
  Copy number: High Copy
Gene/Insert
  Gene/Insert name: ATF1
  Species: H. sapiens (human)
  Insert size (bp): 917
  Entrez Gene: ATF1 (a.k.a. EWS-ATF1, FUS/ATF-1, TREB36)
  Promoter: EF1a
  Cloning method: Unknown
  Sequencing primers: 5′ GGGTGGAGACTGAAGTTAGGCCAG; 3′ CACATAGCGTAAAAGGAGCAACATAG
Terms and licenses: Academic/Nonprofit Terms; Industry Terms: Not Available to Industry
Depositor comments: XM_011538387,NM_005171,XM_017019334,XM_017019333,XM_011538386,XM_017019332,ENST00000262053 . The transcription factor ORF portion of this plasmid was synthesized by Genewiz. Please test multiple small colonies in case of plasmid recombination. To make this collection available in a timely manner, a portion of this collection was not fully sequenced by Addgene. If an Addgene verified full plasmid sequence is not available, please contact us prior to placing an order to request the full sequence.
How to cite: TFORF0797 was a gift from Feng Zhang (Addgene plasmid # 142195 ; http://n2t.net/addgene:142195 ; RRID:Addgene_142195)
