>Addgene plasmid #142195 | TFORF0797 | depositor partial sequence | sequence record 278723 | Insert
ACCGCCACCATGGAAGATTCCCACAAGAGTACCACGTCAGAGACAGCACCTCAACCTGGTTCAGCAGTTC
AGGGAGCTCACATTTCTCATATTGCTCAACAGGTATCATCTTTATCAGAAAGTGAGGAGTCCCAGGACTC
ATCCGACAGCATAGGCTCCTCACAGAAAGCCCACGGGATCCTAGCACGGCGCCCATCTTACAGAAAAATT
TTGAAAGACTTATCTTCTGAAGATACACGGGGCAGAAAAGGAGACGGAGAAAATTCTGGAGTTTCTGCTG
CTGTCACTTCTATGTCTGTTCCAACTCCCATCTATCAGACTAGCAGCGGACAGTACATTGCCATTGCCCC
AAATGGAGCCTTACAGTTGGCAAGTCCAGGCACAGATGGAGTACAGGGACTTCAGACATTAACCATGACA
AATTCAGGCAGTACTCAGCAAGGTACAACTATTCTTCAGTATGCACAGACCTCTGATGGACAGCAGATAC
TTGTGCCCAGCAATCAGGTGGTCGTACAAACTGCATCAGGAGATATGCAAACATATCAGATCCGAACTAC
ACCTTCAGCTACTTCTCTGCCACAAACTGTGGTGATGACATCTCCTGTGACTCTCACCTCTCAGACAACT
AAGACAGATGACCCCCAATTGAAAAGAGAAATAAGGTTAATGAAAAACAGAGAAGCTGCTCGAGAATGTC
GCAGAAAGAAGAAAGAATATGTGAAATGCCTGGAAAACCGAGTTGCAGTCCTGGAAAATCAAAATAAAAC
TCTAATAGAAGAGTTAAAAACTTTGAAGGATCTTTATTCCAATAAAAGTGTTTAGTAATGAACTAGTCCG
TAACTTGAAAGTATTTCGATTTCTTGGCTTTATATATCTTGTGGAAAGGACGAACGTCCGATTGAGCCAT
CAGGGTT
