>Addgene plasmid #142195 | TFORF0797 | depositor partial sequence | sequence record 278724 | Barcode
ACGTCCGATTGAGCCATCAGGGTT
